>Addgene plasmid #115931 | pTW083 | addgene full sequence | sequence record 227300 | Addgene NGS Result
TCGCGCGTTTCGGTGATGACGGTGAAAACCTCTGACACATGCAGCTCCCGGAGACGGTCACAGCTTGTCT
GTAAGCGGATGCCGGGAGCAGACAAGCCCGTCAGGGCGCGTCAGCGGGTGTTGGCGGGTGTCGGGGCTGG
CTTAACTATGCGGCATCAGAGCAGATTGTACTGAGAGTGCACCATATGCGGTGTGAAATACCGCACAGAT
GCGTAAGGAGAAAATACCGCATCAGGCGCCATTCGCCATTCAGGCTGCGCAACTGTTGGGAAGGGCGATC
GGTGCGGGCCTCTTCGCTATTACGCCAGCTGGCGAAAGGGGGATGTGCTGCAAGGCGATTAAGTTGGGTA
ACGCCAGGGTTTTCCCAGTCACGACGTTGTAAAACGACGGCCAGTGAATTCGAGCTCGGTACCCGGGGAT
CCTCTAGAGTCGACCTGCAGGCATGCAAGCTTGGCGTAATCATGGTCATAGCTGTTTCCTGTGTGAAATT
GTTATCCGCTCACAATTCCACACAACATACGAGCCGGAAGCATAAAGTGTAAAGCCTGGGGTGCCTAATG
AGTGAGCTAACTCACATTAATTGCGTTGCGCTCACTGCCCGCTTTCCAGTCGGGAAACCTGTCGTGCCAG
CTGCATTAATGAATCGGCCAACGCGCGGGGAGAGGCGGTTTGCGTATTGGGCGCTCTTCCGCTGGTCTCC
GACTTCCATCATAGTTATGGCCATGACTACTCTAGCTAGCAGTGTTAAATCATTCAGCTACCTGAGAGGG
GCCCCTATAACTCTCTACGGCTAACCTGAATGGACTACGACATGCCACCTGAGACCGCTTCCTCGCTCAC
TGACTCGCTGCGCTCGGTCGTTCGGCTGCGGCGAGCGGTATCAGCTCACTCAAAGGCGGTAATACGGTTA
TCCACAGAATCAGGGGATAACGCAGGAAAGAACATGTGAGCAAAAGGCCAGCAAAAGGCCAGGAACCGTA
AAAAGGCCGCGTTGCTGGCGTTTTTCCATAGGCTCCGCCCCCCTGACGAGCATCACAAAAATCGACGCTC
AAGTCAGAGGTGGCGAAACCCGACAGGACTATAAAGATACCAGGCGTTTCCCCCTGGAAGCTCCCTCGTG
CGCTCTCCTGTTCCGACCCTGCCGCTTACCGGATACCTGTCCGCCTTTCTCCCTTCGGGAAGCGTGGCGC
TTTCTCATAGCTCACGCTGTAGGTATCTCAGTTCGGTGTAGGTCGTTCGCTCCAAGCTGGGCTGTGTGCA
CGAACCCCCCGTTCAGCCCGACCGCTGCGCCTTATCCGGTAACTATCGTCTTGAGTCCAACCCGGTAAGA
CACGACTTATCGCCACTGGCAGCAGCCACTGGTAACAGGATTAGCAGAGCGAGGTATGTAGGCGGTGCTA
CAGAGTTCTTGAAGTGGTGGCCTAACTACGGCTACACTAGAAGAACAGTATTTGGTATCTGCGCTCTGCT
GAAGCCAGTTACCTTCGGAAAAAGAGTTGGTAGCTCTTGATCCGGCAAACAAACCACCGCTGGTAGCGGT
GGTTTTTTTGTTTGCAAGCAGCAGATTACGCGCAGAAAAAAAGGATCTCAAGAAGATCCTTTGATCTTTT
CTACGGGGTCTGACGCTCAGTGGAACGAAAACTCACGTTAAGGGATTTTGGTCATGAGATTATCAAAAAG
GATCTTCACCTAGATCCTTTTAAATTAAAAATGAAGTTTTAAATCAATCTAAAGTATATATGAGTAAACT
TGGTCTGACAGTTACCAATGCTTAATCAGTGAGGCACCTATCTCAGCGATCTGTCTATTTCGTTCATCCA
TAGTTGCCTGACTCCCCGTCGTGTAGATAACTACGATACGGGAGGGCTTACCATCTGGCCCCAGTGCTGC
AATGATACCGCGAGACCCACGCTCACCGGCTCCAGATTTATCAGCAATAAACCAGCCAGCCGGAAGGGCC
GAGCGCAGAAGTGGTCCTGCAACTTTATCCGCCTCCATCCAGTCTATTAATTGTTGCCGGGAAGCTAGAG
TAAGTAGTTCGCCAGTTAATAGTTTGCGCAACGTTGTTGCCATTGCTACAGGCATCGTGGTGTCACGCTC
GTCGTTTGGTATGGCTTCATTCAGCTCCGGTTCCCAACGATCAAGGCGAGTTACATGATCCCCCATGTTG
TGCAAAAAAGCGGTTAGCTCCTTCGGTCCTCCGATCGTTGTCAGAAGTAAGTTGGCCGCAGTGTTATCAC
TCATGGTTATGGCAGCACTGCATAATTCTCTTACTGTCATGCCATCCGTAAGATGCTTTTCTGTGACTGG
TGAGTACTCAACCAAGTCATTCTGAGAATAGTGTATGCGGCGACCGAGTTGCTCTTGCCCGGCGTCAATA
CGGGATAATACCGCGCCACATAGCAGAACTTTAAAAGTGCTCATCATTGGAAAACGTTCTTCGGGGCGAA
AACTCTCAAGGATCTTACCGCTGTTGAGATCCAGTTCGATGTAACCCACTCGTGCACCCAACTGATCTTC
AGCATCTTTTACTTTCACCAGCGTTTCTGGGTGAGCAAAAACAGGAAGGCAAAATGCCGCAAAAAAGGGA
ATAAGGGCGACACGGAAATGTTGAATACTCATACTCTTCCTTTTTCAATATTATTGAAGCATTTATCAGG
GTTATTGTCTCATGAGCGGATACATATTTGAATGTATTTAGAAAAATAAACAAATAGGGGTTCCGCGCAC
ATTTCCCCGAAAAGTGCCACCTGACGTCTAAGAAACCATTATTATCATGACATTAACCTATAAAAATAGG
CGTATCACGAGGCCCTTTCGTC
Features (pLannotate 1.2.2; 11 found; start..end, strand, type, name):
    137..236     +  misc_feature   bom (fragment): basis of mobility region from pBR322
    242..399     -  CDS            lacZα (fragment): LacZα fragment of β-galactosidase; lacZ fragment
    396..452     +  misc_feature   MCS: pUC18/19 multiple cloning site
    489..505     -  protein_bind   lac operator: The lac repressor binds to the lac operator to inhibit transcription in E. coli. This inhibition can be relieved by adding lactose or isopropyl-β-D-thiogalactopyranoside (IPTG). lac repressor encoded by lacI
    513..543     -  promoter       lac promoter: promoter for the E. coli lac operon
    558..579     -  protein_bind   CAP binding site: CAP binding activates transcription in the presence of cAMP. E. coli catabolite activator protein
    592..684     -  CDS            lacI (fragment): lac repressor; lacI; The lac repressor binds to the lac operator to inhibit transcription in E. coli. This inhibition can be relieved by adding lactose or isopropyl-β-D-thiogalactopyranoside (IPTG).
   1003..1591    -  rep_origin     ori: high-copy-number ColE1/pMB1/pBR322/pUC origin of replication
   1762..2622    -  CDS            AmpR: β-lactamase; bla; confers resistance to ampicillin, carbenicillin, and related antibiotics
   2623..2727    -  promoter       AmpR promoter: bla
   2822..35      +  CDS            rop (fragment) (across the origin): Rop protein, which maintains plasmids at low copy number; rop
