[The description below was written by a language model from this plasmid's Addgene catalogue record and pLannotate feature annotations shown in this document.]
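Description:
pTW083 is a small (about 2.8 kb) pUC19-based parts plasmid from a synthetic biology toolkit for building alphavirus replicons by MoClo (modular, hierarchical Golden Gate-style) assembly. It is maintained in E. coli as a high-copy plasmid through the ColE1/pUC origin and selected with ampicillin via the β-lactamase gene and its native promoter. The remaining annotated features are ordinary pUC19 scaffolding: the lac promoter, operator and CAP site, a lacZα fragment, the pUC multiple cloning site, and short remnants of lacI, bom and rop that carry no designed function here.

The payload is a level 0 part named "-98/14 SGP NA", a subgenomic promoter (SGP) derived from Venezuelan equine encephalitis virus. In an alphavirus replicon, the SGP is recognised by the viral replicase on the negative-strand RNA and drives synthesis of a subgenomic mRNA encoding the downstream cargo. The -98/14 label presumably gives the promoter boundaries relative to the subgenomic transcription start, and "NA" marks this as the version without an aptamer, implying that sibling parts carry an RNA aptamer for regulation. The automated feature table does not annotate the SGP itself, so its exact position is not stated; it most likely sits in or beside the MCS/lacZα region. The record lists Gateway as the cloning method, which sits oddly with the MoClo purpose, and no att sites are annotated.

The plasmid serves as a donor of the SGP module for assembling multi-unit replicon constructs, used in work on small-molecule-regulated, RNA-delivered genetic circuits in mammalian cells.
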