Addgene plasmid #115931: pTW083
Purpose: SGP insert for replicon MoClo
Depositing lab: Ron Weiss. Depositing organization: Massachusetts Institute of Technology. Publication: Small-molecule-based regulation of RNA-delivered circuits in mammalian cells. Wagner TE, Becraft JR, Bodner K, Teague B, Zhang X, Woo A, Porter E, Alburquerque B, Dobosh B, Andries O, Sanders NN, Beal J, Densmore D, Kitada T, Weiss R. Nat Chem Biol. 2018 Nov;14(11):1043-1050. doi: 10.1038/s41589-018-0146-9. Epub 2018 Oct 16. PubMed 30327560.
Backbone
  Vector backbone: pUC19
  Vector type: Synthetic Biology
Growth in bacteria
  Bacterial resistance: Ampicillin, 100 μg/mL
  Growth temperature: 37°C
  Growth strain: DH5alpha
  Copy number: High Copy
Gene/Insert
  Gene/Insert name: Lvl0 -98/14 SGP NA (No Aptamer)
  Species: venezuelan equine encephalitis
  Cloning method: Gateway Cloning
Terms and licenses: Academic/Nonprofit Terms; Industry Terms: Not Available to Industry
How to cite: pTW083 was a gift from Ron Weiss (Addgene plasmid # 115931 ; http://n2t.net/addgene:115931 ; RRID:Addgene_115931)
